Addgene plasmid #135079: pJOE6261.2
Purpose: P. putida KT2440 rescue construct
Depositing lab: Josef Altenbuchner. Depositing organization: Universitaet Stuttgart. Publication: Development of a method for markerless gene deletion in Pseudomonas putida. Graf N, Altenbuchner J. Appl Environ Microbiol. 2011 Aug;77(15):5549-52. doi: 10.1128/AEM.05055-11. Epub 2011 Jun 10. PubMed 21666018.
Backbone
  Vector backbone: pJOE6186.1
  Vector type: Bacterial Expression
Growth in bacteria
  Bacterial resistance: Ampicillin and Kanamycin, 100 & 50 μg/mL
  Growth temperature: 37°C
  Growth strain: DH5alpha
  Copy number: Unknown
Gene/Insert
  Gene/Insert name: upp
  Species: Pseudomonas putida
  Entrez Gene: upp (a.k.a. PP_0746)
  Cloning method: Restriction Enzyme; 5′ cloning site Unknown (unknown if destroyed); 3′ cloning site Unknown (unknown if destroyed)
Terms and licenses: Academic/Nonprofit Terms; Industry Terms: Not Available to Industry
How to cite: pJOE6261.2 was a gift from Josef Altenbuchner (Addgene plasmid # 135079 ; http://n2t.net/addgene:135079 ; RRID:Addgene_135079)
