[The description below was written by a language model from this plasmid's Addgene catalogue record and pLannotate feature annotations shown in this document.]
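Description:
pJOE6261.2 is a 4.8 kb bacterial plasmid built on the pJOE6186.1 backbone and catalogued as a rescue construct for Pseudomonas putida KT2440. It replicates in E. coli from a high-copy ColE1/pMB1-type origin and carries two selectable markers: a β-lactamase gene with its own promoter for ampicillin resistance, and a Tn5-derived neo (nptII) gene for kanamycin resistance. The neo gene is flanked by remnants of the Tn5 transposase and bleomycin-binding protein genes, which appear to be leftovers of the original resistance cassette rather than functional parts. Other annotated elements are a lac promoter with its operator and CAP binding site, a short lacI fragment, fragments of rop and of the pBR322 bom region, and two short fragments of the IncP origin of transfer. No origin known to function in Pseudomonas is annotated, so the plasmid would be expected to persist there only by integrating into the chromosome.

The payload is upp, encoding uracil phosphoribosyltransferase, which converts uracil and PRPP to UMP. The catalogue gives the source as P. putida (locus PP_0746); the automated annotation labelled this reading frame by similarity to the E. coli homologue. The promoter driving upp is not identified in the record. Because the enzyme also activates 5-fluorouracil to a toxic product, upp can serve as a counter-selectable marker in a upp-deficient host. Together with kanamycin selection, this fits the markerless gene deletion method for P. putida described in the associated publication: integrants would be selected with kanamycin and plasmid loss selected through 5-fluorouracil resistance. The record does not specify how the "rescue" function is applied, nor the cloning sites available for homology arms.
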