Features (pLannotate 1.2.2; 15 found; start..end, strand, type, name):
      1..36      +  CDS            rop (fragment): Rop protein, which maintains plasmids at low copy number; rop
    138..189     +  misc_feature   bom (fragment): basis of mobility region from pBR322
    206..829     -  CDS            upp: UPP_ECOLI - Also known as uraP. Experimental evidence at protein level: Swiss-Prot protein existence level 1. Catalyzes the conversion of uracil and 5-phospho-alpha-D- ribose 1-diphosphate (PRPP) to UMP and diphosphate. From Escherichia coli (strain K12).
    997..1320    +  CDS            tnpA (fragment): TN5P_ECOLX - Also known as tnp. Experimental evidence at protein level: Swiss-Prot protein existence level 1. Mediates transposition of transposon Tn5 by a 'cut and paste' mechanism. First, the monomeric transposase binds the 19 bp inverted DNA repeats flanking the transposon. Then, dimerization of the DNA- bound transposase creates a synaptic DNA complex. After nicking of the first DNA strand, excision of the transposon proceeds through a series of intermediates. The transposase then mediates the insertion of the transposon at a new site by strand transfer. The activity of the wild- type tran
   1352..2143    +  CDS            neo: KKA2_KLEPN - Also known as kan, nptII. Experimental evidence at protein level: Swiss-Prot protein existence level 1. Resistance to kanamycin, neomycin, paromomycin, ribostamycin, butirosin and gentamicin B. From Klebsiella pneumoniae.
   2167..2496    +  CDS            ble (fragment): BLE_KLEPN - Experimental evidence at protein level: Swiss-Prot protein existence level 1. Binding protein with a strong affinity to the bleomycin family of antibiotics. Binds to CL990; an antimitotic-antibiotic compound. From Klebsiella pneumoniae.
   2562..2578    -  protein_bind   lac operator: The lac repressor binds to the lac operator to inhibit transcription in E. coli. This inhibition can be relieved by adding lactose or isopropyl-β-D-thiogalactopyranoside (IPTG). lac repressor encoded by lacI
   2586..2616    -  promoter       lac promoter: promoter for the E. coli lac operon
   2631..2652    -  protein_bind   CAP binding site: CAP binding activates transcription in the presence of cAMP. E. coli catabolite activator protein
   2665..2757    -  CDS            lacI (fragment): lac repressor; lacI; The lac repressor binds to the lac operator to inhibit transcription in E. coli. This inhibition can be relieved by adding lactose or isopropyl-β-D-thiogalactopyranoside (IPTG).
   2940..3528    -  rep_origin     ori: high-copy-number ColE1/pMB1/pBR322/pUC origin of replication
   3699..4559    -  CDS            AmpR: β-lactamase; bla; confers resistance to ampicillin, carbenicillin, and related antibiotics
   4560..4664    -  promoter       AmpR promoter: bla
   4690..4709    +  oriT           oriT (fragment): incP origin of transfer
   4724..4767    -  oriT           oriT (fragment): incP origin of transfer
>Addgene plasmid #135079 | pJOE6261.2 | addgene full sequence | sequence record 266662 | Addgene NGS Result
CTCGCGCGTTTCGGTGATGACGGTGAAAACCTCTGACACATGCAGCTCCCGGAGACGGTCACAGCTTGTC
TGTAAGCGGATGCCGGGAGCAGACAAGCCCGTCAGGGCGCGTCAGCGGGTGTTGGCGGGTGTCGGGGCTG
GCTTAACTATGCGGCATCAGAGCAGATTGTACTGAGAGTGCACCATATGGTCAGGCGTCCTTTTGCTTGG
TGCCGAAGATCTTGTCACCGGCATCACCCAGGCCTGGCACGATGTAGCCGTGCTCGTTCAGGCGCTGGTC
GATCGAGGCGGTGTAGATCTTCACGTCCGGGTGGGCTTTTTCCACCACCTCGATGCCTTCTGGTGCGGCG
ACCAGCACCATGGCGCGAATCTCTTTGCAGCCGGCCTTTTTCAGCAGGTCGATGGTGGCAACCATCGAGC
CGCCGGTGGCCAGCATCGGGTCGATGATCAGGGCCAGGCGCTGGTTGATGTCCGGCGCGAGCTTTTCCAG
ATAGGTGTGGGCTTCGAGGGTTTCTTCGTTTCGGGCAACGCCGACGGCGCTGACCTTGGCCCCCGGGATC
AGGCTGAGCACGCCGTCGAGCATGCCGATGCCGGCGCGCAGGATCGGTACTACGGTGATCTTCTTGCCGG
CGATTTTTTCAACCGAGACCTTGCCACACCAGCCGTCGATCTCGTAGGTTTCGAGGGGCAGGTCCTGGGT
GGCTTCATACGTCAGGAGCGCGCCGACTTCCTGGGCGAGTTCGCGAAAATTCTTGGTGCTGATATCGGCA
CGGCGCATCAGGCCAAGCTTGTGGCGGATCAGCGGATGGCGGATCTCACGAGTGGGCATAGGGGAGGGCT
CCGAAAGGCGGGCAAAAAAACCGCGCTAGATTAATCTATTCAGCCTGTGCTGTCGTCTGGTCATTCTGGA
CGTTAGTCCATAAATGCTTGATCTGTGACGAGCGGATGCGTACCTTTGCCCGCTTTTCCAAAATGCTAGC
CGGCTACGTATCGATAAGCTTCACGCTGCCGCAAGCACTCAGGGCGCAAGGGCTGCTAAAGGAAGCGGAA
CACGTAGAAAGCCAGTCCGCAGAAACGGTGCTGACCCCGGATGAATGTCAGCTACTGGGCTATCTGGACA
AGGGAAAACGCAAGCGCAAAGAGAAAGCAGGTAGCTTGCAGTGGGCTTACATGGCGATAGCTAGACTGGG
CGGTTTTATGGACAGCAAGCGAACCGGAATTGCCAGCTGGGGCGCCCTCTGGTAAGGTTGGGAAGCCCTG
CAAAGTAAACTGGATGGCTTTCTTGCCGCCAAGGATCTGATGGCGCAGGGGATCAAGATCTGATCAAGAG
ACAGGATGAGGATCGTTTCGCATGATTGAACAAGATGGATTGCACGCAGGTTCTCCGGCCGCTTGGGTGG
AGAGGCTATTCGGCTATGACTGGGCACAACAGACAATCGGCTGCTCTGATGCCGCCGTGTTCCGGCTGTC
AGCGCAGGGGCGCCCGGTTCTTTTTGTCAAGACCGACCTGTCCGGTGCCCTGAATGAACTGCAGGACGAG
GCAGCGCGGCTATCGTGGCTGGCCACGACGGGCGTTCCTTGCGCAGCTGTGCTCGACGTTGTCACTGAAG
CGGGAAGGGACTGGCTGCTATTGGGCGAAGTGCCGGGGCAGGATCTCCTGTCATCTCACCTTGCTCCTGC
CGAGAAAGTATCCATCATGGCTGATGCAATGCGGCGGCTGCATACGCTTGATCCGGCTACCTGCCCATTC
GACCACCAAGCGAAACATCGCATCGAGCGAGCACGTACTCGGATGGAAGCCGGTCTTGTCGATCAGGATG
ATCTGGACGAAGAGCATCAGGGGCTCGCGCCAGCCGAACTGTTCGCCAGGCTCAAGGCGCGCATGCCCGA
CGGCGAGGATCTCGTCGTGACCCATGGCGATGCCTGCTTGCCGAATATCATGGTGGAAAATGGCCGCTTT
TCTGGATTCATCGACTGTGGCCGGCTGGGTGTGGCGGACCGCTATCAGGACATAGCGTTGGCTACCCGTG
ATATTGCTGAAGAGCTTGGCGGCGAATGGGCTGACCGCTTCCTCGTGCTTTACGGTATCGCCGCTCCCGA
TTCGCAGCGCATCGCCTTCTATCGCCTTCTTGACGAGTTCTTCTGAGCGGGACTCTGGGGTTCGAAATGA
CCGACCAAGCGACGCCCAACCTGCCATCACGAGATTTCGATTCCACCGCCGCCTTCTATGAAAGGTTGGG
CTTCGGAATCGTTTTCCGGGACGCCGGCTGGATGATCCTCCAGCGCGGGGATCTCATGCTGGAGTTCTTC
GCCCACCCCGGGCTCGATCCCCTCGCGAGTTGGTTCAGCTGCTGCCTGAGGCTGGACGACCTCGCGGAGT
TCTACCGGCAGTGCAAATCCGTCGGCATCCAGGAAACCAGCAGCGGCTATCCGCGCATCCATGCCCCCGA
ACTGCAGGAGTGGGGAGGCACGATGGCCGCTTTGGTCCCGGATCCTCTAGAGTCGACCTGCAGGCATGCA
AGCTTGGCGTAATCATGGTCATAGCTGTTTCCTGTGTGAAATTGTTATCCGCTCACAATTCCACACAACA
TACGAGCCGGAAGCATAAAGTGTAAAGCCTGGGGTGCCTAATGAGTGAGCTAACTCACATTAATTGCGTT
GCGCTCACTGCCCGCTTTCCAGTCGGGAAACCTGTCGTGCCAGCTGCATTAATGAATCGGCCAACGCGCG
GGGAGAGGCGGTTTGCGTATTGGGCGCTCTTCCGCTTCCTCGCTCACTGACTCGCTGCGCTCGGTCGTTC
GGCTGCGGCGAGCGGTATCAGCTCACTCAAAGGCGGTAATACGGTTATCCACAGAATCAGGGGATAACGC
AGGAAAGAACATGTGAGCAAAAGGCCAGCAAAAGGCCAGGAACCGTAAAAAGGCCGCGTTGCTGGCGTTT
TTCCATAGGCTCCGCCCCCCTGACGAGCATCACAAAAATCGACGCTCAAGTCAGAGGTGGCGAAACCCGA
CAGGACTATAAAGATACCAGGCGTTTCCCCCTGGAAGCTCCCTCGTGCGCTCTCCTGTTCCGACCCTGCC
GCTTACCGGATACCTGTCCGCCTTTCTCCCTTCGGGAAGCGTGGCGCTTTCTCATAGCTCACGCTGTAGG
TATCTCAGTTCGGTGTAGGTCGTTCGCTCCAAGCTGGGCTGTGTGCACGAACCCCCCGTTCAGCCCGACC
GCTGCGCCTTATCCGGTAACTATCGTCTTGAGTCCAACCCGGTAAGACACGACTTATCGCCACTGGCAGC
AGCCACTGGTAACAGGATTAGCAGAGCGAGGTATGTAGGCGGTGCTACAGAGTTCTTGAAGTGGTGGCCT
AACTACGGCTACACTAGAAGAACAGTATTTGGTATCTGCGCTCTGCTGAAGCCAGTTACCTTCGGAAAAA
GAGTTGGTAGCTCTTGATCCGGCAAACAAACCACCGCTGGTAGCGGTGGTTTTTTTGTTTGCAAGCAGCA
GATTACGCGCAGAAAAAAAGGATCTCAAGAAGATCCTTTGATCTTTTCTACGGGGTCTGACGCTCAGTGG
AACGAAAACTCACGTTAAGGGATTTTGGTCATGAGATTATCAAAAAGGATCTTCACCTAGATCCTTTTAA
ATTAAAAATGAAGTTTTAAATCAATCTAAAGTATATATGAGTAAACTTGGTCTGACAGTTACCAATGCTT
AATCAGTGAGGCACCTATCTCAGCGATCTGTCTATTTCGTTCATCCATAGTTGCCTGACTCCCCGTCGTG
TAGATAACTACGATACGGGAGGGCTTACCATCTGGCCCCAGTGCTGCAATGATACCGCGAGACCCACGCT
CACCGGCTCCAGATTTATCAGCAATAAACCAGCCAGCCGGAAGGGCCGAGCGCAGAAGTGGTCCTGCAAC
TTTATCCGCCTCCATCCAGTCTATTAATTGTTGCCGGGAAGCTAGAGTAAGTAGTTCGCCAGTTAATAGT
TTGCGCAACGTTGTTGCCATTGCTACAGGCATCGTGGTGTCACGCTCGTCGTTTGGTATGGCTTCATTCA
GCTCCGGTTCCCAACGATCAAGGCGAGTTACATGATCCCCCATGTTGTGCAAAAAAGCGGTTAGCTCCTT
CGGTCCTCCGATCGTTGTCAGAAGTAAGTTGGCCGCAGTGTTATCACTCATGGTTATGGCAGCACTGCAT
AATTCTCTTACTGTCATGCCATCCGTAAGATGCTTTTCTGTGACTGGTGAGTACTCAACCAAGTCATTCT
GAGAATAGTGTATGCGGCGACCGAGTTGCTCTTGCCCGGCGTCAATACGGGATAATACCGCGCCACATAG
CAGAACTTTAAAAGTGCTCATCATTGGAAAACGTTCTTCGGGGCGAAAACTCTCAAGGATCTTACCGCTG
TTGAGATCCAGTTCGATGTAACCCACTCGTGCACCCAACTGATCTTCAGCATCTTTTACTTTCACCAGCG
TTTCTGGGTGAGCAAAAACAGGAAGGCAAAATGCCGCAAAAAAGGGAATAAGGGCGACACGGAAATGTTG
AATACTCATACTCTTCCTTTTTCAATATTATTGAAGCATTTATCAGGGTTATTGTCTCATGAGCGGATAC
ATATTTGAATGTATTTAGAAAAATAAACAAATAGGGGTTCCGCGCACATTTCCCCGAAAAGTGCCACCTT
TCCTTCTTCACTGTCCCTTCTAGAACGTTCTAGAAGGGACAGTGAAGAAGGAACACCCGCTCGCGGGTGG
GCCTACTCTAAGAAACCATTATTATCATGACATTAACCTATAAAAATAGGCGTATCACGAGGCCCTTTCG
T
